Addgene plasmid #72973: pBP-SJM911
Purpose: Level 0 - SJM911 promoter (5' CTAT/3' GTAC fusion)
Depositing lab: Paul Freemont. Depositing organization: Imperial College London. Publication: EcoFlex: A Multifunctional MoClo Kit for E. coli Synthetic Biology. Moore SJ, Lai HE, Kelwick RJ, Chee SM, Bell DJ, Polizzi KM, Freemont PS. ACS Synth Biol. 2016 May 2. 10.1021/acssynbio.6b00031 PubMed 27096716.
Backbone
  Vector backbone: pSB1C3
  Backbone manufacturer: iGEM
  Backbone size w/o insert (bp): 3036
  Vector type: Synthetic Biology
Growth in bacteria
  Bacterial resistance: Chloramphenicol, 25 μg/mL
  Growth temperature: 37°C
  Growth strain: JM109
  Copy number: High Copy
Gene/Insert
  Gene/Insert name: SJM911 promoter
  Species: Synthetic
  Mutation: CAT gene - C435G (nucleotide) - silent mutagenesis to remove BsmBI site
  Cloning method: Restriction Enzyme; 5′ cloning site Unknown (unknown if destroyed); 3′ cloning site Unknown (unknown if destroyed)
  Sequencing primers: 5′ VF2 (5' tgccacctgacgtctaagaa 3'); 3′ VR (5' attaccgcctttgagtgagc 3')
Terms and licenses: Academic/Nonprofit Terms; Industry Terms: Not Available to Industry
How to cite: pBP-SJM911 was a gift from Paul Freemont (Addgene plasmid # 72973 ; http://n2t.net/addgene:72973 ; RRID:Addgene_72973)
