[The description below was written by a language model from this plasmid's Addgene catalogue record.]
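Description:
pBP-SJM911 is a Level 0 part plasmid from the EcoFlex kit, a MoClo (modular Golden Gate) cloning system for synthetic biology in E. coli. It is built on the iGEM pSB1C3 backbone, listed at 3036 bp without the insert. This is a high-copy bacterial vector maintained under chloramphenicol selection through its CAT (chloramphenicol acetyltransferase) gene. The CAT gene carries a silent C435G nucleotide change that removes an internal BsmBI site. Because BsmBI is a Type IIS restriction enzyme of the kind used in hierarchical Golden Gate assembly, the change presumably keeps the backbone from being cut during such reactions.

The payload is a single synthetic regulatory element, the SJM911 promoter, stored as a standardised part with defined fusion sites: CTAT at the 5′ end and GTAC at the 3′ end. In MoClo-style systems these four-base overhangs are exposed by Type IIS digestion. They determine the position and orientation in which the part ligates to its neighbours, so a promoter with these ends occupies the promoter slot when a transcription unit is assembled with other Level 0 parts. The record does not state the promoter's strength, regulation or sequence origin beyond its being synthetic, and it lists the cloning sites used to insert it as unknown. No feature table is provided, so details such as the replication origin and flanking terminators are not documented here. The plasmid carries no coding sequence or reporter of its own and serves as a building block that supplies a promoter for constructing E. coli expression cassettes and multigene assemblies within the EcoFlex framework.
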