>Addgene plasmid #72973 | pBP-SJM911 | depositor partial sequence | sequence record 133818 | Partial sequence between BsaI sites - Backbone pBP-SJM901
GGTCTCACTATTTGACAGCTAGCTCAGTCCTTGGTACTGTGCTAGCGTACAGAGACC
