>Addgene plasmid #72973 | pBP-SJM911 | addgene partial sequence | sequence record 149679 | RNAde-BB-1F 5'-tgccacctgacgtctaagaa-3'
ATAGGCGTATCACGAGGCAGAATTTCAGATAAAAAAAATCCTTAGCTTTCGCTAAGGATGATTTCTGGAA
TTCGCGGCCGCTTCTAGAACGTCTCAATCTGGTCTCACTATTTGACAGCTAGCTCAGTCCTTGGTACTGT
GCTAGCGTACAGAGACCAGATCTTTTAACTTTAAGAAGGAGATATACATATGCGTAAAGGAGAAGAACTT
TTCACTGGAGTTGTCCCAATTCTTGTTGAATTAGATGGTGATGTTAATGGGCACAAATTTTCTGTCAGTG
GAGAGGGTGAAGGTGATGCAACATACGGAAAACTTACCCTTAAATTTATTTGCACTACTGGAAAACTACC
TGTTCCATGGCCAACACTTGTCACTACTTTCGGTTATGGTGTTCAATGCTTTGCGAGATACCCAGATCAT
ATGAAACAGCATGACTTTTTCAAGAGTGCCATGCCCGAAGGTTATGTACAGGAAAGAACTATATTTTTCA
AAGATGACGGGAACTACAAGACACGTGCTGAAGTCAAGTTTGAAGGTGATACCCTTGTTAATAGAATCGA
GTTAAAAGGTATTGATTTTAAAGAAGATGGAAACATTCTTGGACACAAATTGGAATACAACTATAACTCA
CACAATGTATACATCATGGCAGACAAACAAAAGAATGGAATCAAAGTTAACTTCAAAATTAGACACAACA
TTGAAGATGGAAGCGTTCAACTAGCAGACCATTATCAACAAAATACTCCAATTGGCGATGGCCCTGTCCT
TT
