>Addgene plasmid #72973 | pBP-SJM911 | addgene partial sequence | sequence record 149680 | RNAde-BB-2R 5'-attaccgcctttgagtgagc -3'
CGAGCGCAGCGAGTCAGTGAGCGAGGAAGCCTGCATAACGCGAAGTAATCTTTTCGGTTTTAAAGAAAAA
GGGCAGGGTGGTGACACCTTGCCCTTTTTTGCCGGACTGCAGCGTCTCTGGCAAACATATAAACGCAGAA
AGGCCCACCCGAAGGTGAGCCAGTGTGACTCTAGTAGAGAGCGTTCACCGACAAACAACAGATAAAACGA
AAGGCCCAGTCTTTCGACTGAGCCTTTCGTTTTATTTGATGCCTGGTCGATTATTTGTATAGTTCATCCA
TGCCATGTGTAATCCCAGCAGCTGTTACAAACTCAAGAAGGACCATGTGATCTCTCTTTTCGTTGGGATC
TTTCGAAAGGGCAGATTGTGTGGACAGGTAATGGTTGTCTGGTAAAAGGACAGGGCCATCGCCAATTGGA
GTATTTTGTTGATAATGGTCTGCTAGTTGAACGCTTCCATCTTCAATGTTGTGTCTAATTTTGAAGTTAA
CTTTGATTCCATTCTTTTGTTTGTCTGCCATGATGTATACATTGTGTGAGTTATAGTTGTATTCCAATTT
GTGTCCAAGAATGTTTCCATCTTCTTTAAAATCAATACCTTTTAACTCGATTCTATTAACAAGGGTATCA
CCTTCAAACTTGACTTCAGCACGTGTCTTGTAGTTCCCGTCATCTTTGAAAAATATAGTTCTTTCCTGTA
CATAACCTTCGGGCATGGCACTCTTGAAAAAGTCATGCTGTTTCATATGATCTGGGTATCTCGCAAAGCA
TTGAACACCATAACCGAAAGTAGTGACAAGTGTTGGCCATG
