>Addgene plasmid #72973 | pBP-SJM911 | addgene partial sequence | sequence record 168139 | RNAde-BB-1F 5'-tgccacctgacgtctaagaa-3'
TAGGCGTATCACGAGGCAGAATTTCAGATAAAAAAAATCCTTAGCTTTCGCTAAGGATGATTTCTGGAAT
TCGCGGCCGCTTCTAGAACGTCTCAATCTGGTCTCTGTACGCTAGCTCAGTCCTTGGTACTGTGCTAGCG
TACAGAGACCAGATCTTTTAACTTTAAGAAGGAGATATACATATGCGTAAAGGAGAAGAACTTTTCACTG
GAGTTGTCCCAATTCTTGTTGAATTAGATGGTGATGTTAATGGGCACAAATTTTCTGTCAGTGGAGAGGG
TGAAGGTGATGCAACATACGGAAAACTTACCCTTAAATTTATTTGCACTACTGGAAAACTACCTGTTCCA
TGGCCAACACTTGTCACTACTTTCGGTTATGGTGTTCAATGCTTTGCGAGATACCCAGATCATATGAAAC
AGCATGACTTTTTCAAGAGTGCCATGCCCGAAGGTTATGTACAGGAAAGAACTATATTTTTCAAAGATGA
CGGGAACTACAAGACACGTGCTGAAGTCAAGTTTGAAGGTGATACCCTTGTTAATAGAATCGAGTTAAAA
GGTATTGATTTTAAAGAAGATGGAAACATTCTTGGACACAAATTGGAATACAACTATAACTCACACAATG
TATAC
